Addgene plasmid #18579: T4 Lysozyme V131G
Depositing lab: Brian Matthews. Depositing organization: University of Oregon.
Backbone
  Vector backbone: pHS1403
  Backbone size w/o insert (bp): 5000
  Vector type: Bacterial Expression
Growth in bacteria
  Bacterial resistance: Ampicillin, 100 μg/mL
  Growth temperature: 37°C
  Growth strain: DH5alpha
  Copy number: High Copy
Gene/Insert
  Gene/Insert name: T4 Lysozyme (alt name: 1131G)
  Species: Bacteriophage T4
  Insert size (bp): 600
  Mutation: V131G
  GenBank ID: NP_049736
  Entrez Gene: e (a.k.a. T4p123)
  Cloning method: Restriction Enzyme; 5′ cloning site BamHI (not destroyed); 3′ cloning site HindIII (not destroyed)
  Sequencing primers: 5′ na; 3′ GGCGTATCACGAGGCCC
Terms and licenses: Academic/Nonprofit Terms; Industry Terms: Not Available to Industry
Depositor comments: The BamHI site is 27 bp from the ATG and the HindIII site is 115 bp from the stop.
How to cite: T4 Lysozyme V131G was a gift from Brian Matthews (Addgene plasmid # 18579 ; http://n2t.net/addgene:18579 ; RRID:Addgene_18579)
