[The description below was written by a language model from this plasmid's Addgene catalogue record.]
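Description:
T4 Lysozyme V131G is a bacterial expression plasmid built on the pHS1403 backbone (about 5 kb without insert) that carries the lysozyme gene of bacteriophage T4, the product of phage gene e, with a single point substitution replacing valine 131 with glycine. The plasmid is maintained in E. coli as a high-copy replicon and selected through ampicillin resistance. No feature table accompanies the record, and the catalogue fields do not state which promoter drives expression, what origin of replication the backbone uses, or whether any regulatory elements such as a repressor gene are present.

The insert is roughly 600 bp and was placed in the vector by restriction cloning between a BamHI site on the 5′ side and a HindIII site on the 3′ side, both of which remain intact. According to the depositor's notes, the BamHI site lies 27 bp from the start codon and the HindIII site 115 bp from the stop codon, so the fragment includes short flanking untranslated regions around the coding sequence and can be excised or swapped as a cassette. No fusion tags or reporters are recorded, which suggests the protein is produced in an untagged form, although the record does not say so explicitly.

The record gives no explicit purpose. T4 lysozyme is a widely used model protein for studying how individual amino-acid replacements affect folding, stability and structure, and a single-site variant in an expression vector is consistent with producing the mutant protein in bacteria for that kind of biophysical or structural comparison with the wild-type enzyme.
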