>Addgene plasmid #18579 | T4 Lysozyme V131G | addgene partial sequence | sequence record 24365 | 3primeUP
GCNANGAAAAAGCCCGCTCATTAGGCGGGCTCAGATCTGCTCATGTTTTGACAGCTTATCATCGATAAGC
TTCGGCAATAAATTCTTGATATGTTTTCATATGTTTCCTTTAAATATTTTAATTAGTAATTGTCTATTCA
AGTAATTGTGAATATACTATCACAATTCCAAGAGAAAGTAAACAGCTTTATAGATTTTTATACGCGTCCC
AAGTGCCAGTTCTAAACGTTGTAATGACTCGTTTTGCGCGATTAGGTGTTTGATTATACCATCTACTTTT
AGCTAAGTTGCCTGCTGCTTCATCCCAGCGTTTTTGTTGAAGCATACGTAAAGAGTTAGTAAATCCTGCC
ACACCGGTTTCTCCCATTTGGAAAACCATATTAATCAATGCACAGCGACGAACCGCATCAAGAGAATCAT
AAACCGGTTTTAATTTAGCATTTCTCAGAATTCCGCGAACAGCAGCATCAACATCCTGATTAAAGAGTTT
TTCAGCCTCATCTTTTGTAATTACACCATTGCAATTACGCCCAATAGCTTTATCTAATTCAGATTTAGCA
GCATTAAGTGATGGACTTTTTGTAAGCAAATGACCGATGCCAATAGTGTAATAGCCTTCTGTGTCTTTAT
AGATTTTAAGTCTAAGACCTTCATCTATACGTAACATTTCAAATATATTCATAATACCTCCTAAGCATCG
ATGGATCCTGTTTCCTGTGTGAAATTGTTATCCGCTCACAATTCCACACATTATACGAGCCGATGATTAA
TTGTCACCAGGGGGATGGGGAGTAAGCTGATCCTGTTTCN
